Addgene plasmid #135882: D69_Ld_191460
Purpose: Expression of Leishmania donovani ectodomain in mammalian cells
Depositing lab: Gavin Wright. Depositing organization: Wellcome Sanger Institute. Publication: Systematic identification of genes encoding cell surface and secreted proteins that are essential for in vitro growth and infection in Leishmania donovani. Roberts AJ, Ong HB, Clare S, Brandt C, Harcourt K, Franssen SU, Cotton JA, Muller-Sienerth N, Wright GJ. PLoS Pathog. 2022 Feb 24;18(2):e1010364. doi: 10.1371/journal.ppat.1010364. eCollection 2022 Feb. PubMed 35202447.
Backbone
  Vector backbone: pTT3
  Backbone manufacturer: Yves Durocher, NRC
  Backbone size w/o insert (bp): 6132
  Vector type: Mammalian Expression
Growth in bacteria
  Bacterial resistance: Ampicillin, 100 μg/mL
  Growth temperature: 37°C
  Growth strain: DH5alpha
  Copy number: High Copy
Gene/Insert
  Gene/Insert name: cysteine peptidase A (CPA) (alt name: LDPBK_191460)
  Species: Leishmania donovani
  Insert size (bp): 990
  Tag / fusion protein: biotinylation sequence and His tag (C terminal on insert)
  Cloning method: Unknown
Terms and licenses: Academic/Nonprofit Terms; Industry Terms: Not Available to Industry
How to cite: D69_Ld_191460 was a gift from Gavin Wright (Addgene plasmid # 135882 ; http://n2t.net/addgene:135882 ; RRID:Addgene_135882)
