[The description below was written by a language model from this plasmid's Addgene catalogue record and pLannotate feature annotations shown in this document.]
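Description:
D69_Ld_191460 is a mammalian expression plasmid built on the pTT3 backbone and designed to produce the ectodomain of a Leishmania donovani protein, cysteine peptidase A (CPA, LDPBK_191460), as a soluble recombinant protein in mammalian cells. It is propagated in E. coli at high copy through a ColE1/pUC-type origin and selected with ampicillin via the β-lactamase gene. The backbone also carries a fragment of the Epstein-Barr virus oriP, an element that supports episomal maintenance in cells supplying EBNA1. Short remnants of lac regulatory sequences, a tet promoter fragment and a bla fragment appear to be cloning-vector leftovers with no stated role.

The expression cassette is driven by the human CMV immediate early enhancer and promoter, which span the numbering origin of the circular map. Downstream lie adenovirus-derived leader and splice sequences and a chimeric intron fragment; the antisense "PTP" hit in this region most likely reflects the same adenoviral leader segment rather than an expressed gene. A fragment of the mouse immunoglobulin heavy chain signal sequence precedes the insert and would direct the product into the secretory pathway. The coding region was annotated by homology to a Leishmania pifanoi cysteine proteinase, consistent with the catalogued L. donovani CPA insert of about 990 bp. The annotated span is slightly longer than this. The record lists a C-terminal biotinylation sequence and His tag, which the feature table does not separately annotate; such tags allow enzymatic biotinylation for capture on streptavidin and purification by metal affinity. A rabbit β-globin polyadenylation signal terminates the transcript. The plasmid belongs to a collection used to study L. donovani cell surface and secreted proteins.
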