Features (pLannotate 1.2.2; 18 found; start..end, strand, type, name):
      2..201     +  promoter       CMV promoter: human cytomegalovirus (CMV) immediate early promoter
    269..307     +  misc_feature   Ad SA (fragment): adenovirus major late transcript splice acceptor (Friedrich and Soriano, 1991)
    340..549     -  CDS            PTP (fragment): TERM_ADE02 - Experimental evidence at protein level: Swiss-Prot protein existence level 1. Protein covalently bound to the viral DNA that acts as a primer for viral genomic replication by DNA strand displacement. Assembles on the viral origin of replication in an initiation complex with viral polymerase, DBP, host NFIA and host POU2F1/OCT1. During initiation, the polymerase covalently couples the first dCTP with Ser- 580 of pTP. The terminal protein stimulates the template activity over 20 fold compared to protein-free templates. Neo-synthesized viral genomes are linked to two preterminal prot
    580..669     +  intron         chimeric intron (fragment): chimera between introns from adenovirus and immunoglobulin heavy chain genes
    688..734     +  CDS            IgH signal sequence (fragment): signal sequence from the mouse immunoglobulin heavy chain variable region
    772..1803    +  CDS            CYS1: CYSP1_LEIPI - Experimental evidence at transcript level: Swiss-Prot protein existence level 2. The cysteine proteinases have a potential role in host- parasite interaction and virulence. From Leishmania pifanoi.
   1969..2024    +  polyA_signal   β-globin poly(A) signal: rabbit β-globin polyadenylation signal (Gil and Proudfoot, 1987)
   2538..4219    -  rep_origin     oriP (fragment): Epstein-Barr virus oriP replication origin (Yates et al., 2000)
   4346..4450    +  promoter       AmpR promoter: bla
   4451..5311    +  CDS            AmpR: β-lactamase; bla; confers resistance to ampicillin, carbenicillin, and related antibiotics
   5482..6070    +  rep_origin     ori: high-copy-number ColE1/pMB1/pBR322/pUC origin of replication
   6253..6345    +  CDS            lacI (fragment): lac repressor; lacI; The lac repressor binds to the lac operator to inhibit transcription in E. coli. This inhibition can be relieved by adding lactose or isopropyl-β-D-thiogalactopyranoside (IPTG).
   6358..6379    +  protein_bind   CAP binding site: CAP binding activates transcription in the presence of cAMP. E. coli catabolite activator protein
   6394..6424    +  promoter       lac promoter: promoter for the E. coli lac operon
   6432..6448    +  protein_bind   lac operator: The lac repressor binds to the lac operator to inhibit transcription in E. coli. This inhibition can be relieved by adding lactose or isopropyl-β-D-thiogalactopyranoside (IPTG). lac repressor encoded by lacI
   6518..6534    +  promoter       tet promoter (fragment): E. coli promoter for tetracycline efflux protein gene
   6544..6569    -  CDS            bla(M) (fragment): β-lactamase lacking the signal sequence; bla(M); allows cytosolic expression of β-lactamase
   6743..7122    +  enhancer       CMV enhancer: human cytomegalovirus immediate early enhancer
>Addgene plasmid #135882 | D69_Ld_191460 | addgene full sequence | sequence record 274872 | Addgene NGS Result
GTGATGCGGTTTTGGCAGTACACCAATGGGCGTGGATAGCGGTTTGACTCACGGGGATTTCCAAGTCTCC
ACCCCATTGACGTCAATGGGAGTTTGTTTTGGCACCAAAATCAACGGGACTTTCCAAAATGTCGTAATAA
CCCCGCCCCGTTGACGCAAATGGGCGGTAGGCGTGTACGGTGGGAGGTCTATATAAGCAGAGCTCGTTTA
GTGAACCGTCAGATCCTCACTCTCTTCCGCATCGCTGTCTGCGAGGGCCAGCTGTTGGGCTCGCGGTTGA
GGACAAACTCTTCGCGGTCTTTCCAGTACTCTTGGATCGGAAACCCGTCGGCCTCCGAACGGTACTCCGC
CACCGAGGGACCTGAGCGAGTCCGCATCGACCGGATCGGAAAACCTCTCGAGAAAGGCGTCTAACCAGTC
ACAGTCGCAAGGTAGGCTGAGCACCGTGGCGGGCGGCAGCGGGTGGCGGTCGGGGTTGTTTCTGGCGGAG
GTGCTGCTGATGATGTAATTAAAGTAGGCGGTCTTGAGACGGCGGATGGTCGAGGTGAGGTGTGGCAGGC
TTGAGATCCAGCTGTTGGGGTGAGTACTCCCTCTCAAAAGCGGGCATTACTTCTGCGCTAAGATTGTCAG
TTTCCAAAAACGAGGAGGATTTGATATTCACCTGGCCCGATCTGGCCATACACTTGAGTGACAATGACAT
CCACTTTGCCTTTCTCTCCACAGGTGTCCACTCCCAGGTCCAAGTTTGCCACCATGGAGTTTCAGACCCA
GGTACTCATGTCCCTGCTGCTCTGCATGTCTGGTGCGGCCGCCCTGATCGCACAGACACCCCTGGGAGTC
GATGATTTCATTGCATCCGCACACTACGGTCGATTCAAGAAGCGCCACGGGAAGCCTTTCGGCGAAGATG
CTGAAGAGGGCAGACGCTTCAATGCTTTTAAGCAAAATATGCAGACAGCCTATTTCCTGAACGCGCATAA
CCCCCATGCCCATTATGATGTGTCAGGCAAGTTTGCTGATCTGACTCCACAGGAATTCGCAAAACTTTAC
CTCAACCCGAACTACTACGCCCGGCATGGAAAGGATTACAAGGAACACGTTCACGTCGACGATAGTGTTC
GGAGTGGAGTGATGAGCGTTGACTGGCGCGAAAAGGGAGTGGTCACTCCCGTGAAGAACCAGGGTATGTG
CGGGAGCTGTTGGGCCTTCGCCACAACCGGTAATATCGAGGGCCAGTGGGCCCTGAAGAACCACTCACTG
GTGAGCCTCTCCGAGCAGGTGCTTGTGAGCTGTGACAACATCGATGACGGGTGTAACGGTGGACTGATGG
AACAAGCAATGCAGTGGATCATAAACGATCACAACGGCACTGTGCCTACAGAAGATAGTTACCCCTACAC
ATCCGCGGGCGGTACTAGGCCCCCGTGCCACGATAACGGAACTGTGGGAGCTAAGATCGCTGGATACATG
AGTCTGCCCCATGACGAAGAGGAAATTGCCGCCTACGTCGGAAAGAACGGACCTGTCGCCGTAGCAGTCG
ATGCCACAACCTGGCAGCTCTATTTCGGCGGCGTGGTTACCCTCTGCTTCGGACTCAGCCTTAACCACGG
AGTGTTGGTCGTCGGATTTAACCGTCAGGCCAAGCCACCATACTGGATTGTTAAGAACAGTTGGGGCTCT
TCCTGGGGTGAGAAAGGCTACATCCGACTGGCTATGGGCTCAAACCAGTGTCTTCTGAAGAATTATGCAG
TCACCGCAACAATTGACGATAGCAACACCTCTCACGTGCCTACTACAGCCGCCGGCGCGCCCGGCAGCCT
GCACCACATCCTGGACGCCCAGAAGATGCTGTGGAACCACAGGGACAGGAACCTGCCTCCTCTGGCCCCT
CTGGGCCCCCACCACCATCACCACCATTGAGTCTAGACACGTGATTAATTAAGGATCCCCCGACCTCGAC
CTCTGGCTAATAAAGGAAATTTATTTTCATTGCAATAGTGTGTTGGAATTTTTTGTGTCTCTCACTCGGA
AGGACATATGGGAGGGCAAATCATTTGGTCGAGATCCCTCGGAGATCTCTAGCTAGAGGATCGATCCCCG
CCCCGGACGAACTAAACCTGACTACGACATCTCTGCCCCTTCTTCGCGGGGCAGTGCATGTAATCCCTTC
AGTTGGTTGGTACAACTTGCCAACTGGGCCCTGTTCCACATGTGACACGGGGGGGGACCAAACACAAAGG
GGTTCTCTGACTGTAGTTGACATCCTTATAAATGGATGTGCACATTTGCCAACACTGAGTGGCTTTCATC
CTGGAGCAGACTTTGCAGTCTGTGGACTGCAACACAACATTGCCTTTATGTGTAACTCTTGGCTGAAGCT
CTTACACCAATGCTGGGGGACATGTACCTCCCAGGGGCCCAGGAAGACTACGGGAGGCTACACCAACGTC
AATCAGAGGGGCCTGTGTAGCTACCGATAAGCGGACCCTCAAGAGGGCATTAGCAATAGTGTTTATAAGG
CCCCCTTGTTAACCCTAAACGGGTAGCATATGCTTCCCGGGTAGTAGTATATACTATCCAGACTAACCCT
AATTCAATAGCATATGTTACCCAACGGGAAGCATATGCTATCGAATTAGGGTTAGTAAAAGGGTCCTAAG
GAACAGCGATATCTCCCACCCCATGAGCTGTCACGGTTTTATTTACATGGGGTCAGGATTCCACGAGGGT
AGTGAACCATTTTAGTCACAAGGGCAGTGGCTGAAGATCAAGGAGCGGGCAGTGAACTCTCCTGAATCTT
CGCCTGCTTCTTCATTCTCCTTCGTTTAGCTAATAGAATAACTGCTGAGTTGTGAACAGTAAGGTGTATG
TGAGGTGCTCGAAAACAAGGTTTCAGGTGACGCCCCCAGAATAAAATTTGGACGGGGGGTTCAGTGGTGG
CATTGTGCTATGACACCAATATAACCCTCACAAACCCCTTGGGCAATAAATACTAGTGTAGGAATGAAAC
ATTCTGAATATCTTTAACAATAGAAATCCATGGGGTGGGGACAAGCCGTAAAGACTGGATGTCCATCTCA
CACGAATTTATGGCTATGGGCAACACATAATCCTAGTGCAATATGATACTGGGGTTATTAAGATGTGTCC
CAGGCAGGGACCAAGACAGGTGAACCATGTTGTTACACTCTATTTGTAACAAGGGGAAAGAGAGTGGACG
CCGACAGCAGCGGACTCCACTGGTTGTCTCTAACACCCCCGAAAATTAAACGGGGCTCCACGCCAATGGG
GCCCATAAACAAAGACAAGTGGCCACTCTTTTTTTTGAAATTGTGGAGTGGGGGCACGCGTCAGCCCCCA
CACGCCGCCCTGCGGTTTTGGACTGTAAAATAAGGGTGTAATAACTTGGCTGATTGTAACCCCGCTAACC
ACTGCGGTCAAACCACTTGCCCACAAAACCACTAATGGCACCCCGGGGAATACCTGCATAAGTAGGTGGG
CGGGCCAAGATAGGGGCGCGATTGCTGCGATCTGGAGGACAAATTACACACACTTGCGCCTGAGCGCCAA
GCACAGGGTTGTTGGTCCTCATATTCACGAGGTCGCTGAGAGCACGGTGGGCTAATGTTGCCATGGGTAG
CATATACTACCCAAATATCTGGATAGCATATGCTATCCTAATCTATATCTGGGTAGCATAGGCTATCCTA
ATCTATATCTGGGTAGCATATGCTATCCTAATCTATATCTGGGTAGTATATGCTATCCTAATTTATATCT
GGGTAGCATAGGCTATCCTAATCTATATCTGGGTAGCATATGCTATCCTAATCTATATCTGGGTAGTATA
TGCTATCCTAATCTGTATCCGGGTAGCATATGCTATCCTAATAGAGATTAGGGTAGTATATGCTATCCTA
ATTTATATCTGGGTAGCATATACTACCCAAATATCTGGATAGCATATGCTATCCTAATCTATATCTGGGT
AGCATATGCTATCCTAATCTATATCTGGGTAGCATAGGCTATCCTAATCTATATCTGGGTAGCATATGCT
ATCCTAATCTATATCTGGGTAGTATATGCTATCCTAATTTATATCTGGGTAGCATAGGCTATCCTAATCT
ATATCTGGGTAGCATATGCTATCCTAATCTATATCTGGGTAGTATATGCTATCCTAATCTGTATCCGGGT
AGCATATGCTATCCTCATGATAAGCTGTCAAACATGAGAATTTTCTTGAAGACGAAAGGGCCTCGTGATA
CGCCTATTTTTATAGGTTAATGTCATGATAATAATGGTTTCTTAGACGTCAGGTGGCACTTTTCGGGGAA
ATGTGCGCGGAACCCCTATTTGTTTATTTTTCTAAATACATTCAAATATGTATCCGCTCATGAGACAATA
ACCCTGATAAATGCTTCAATAATATTGAAAAAGGAAGAGTATGAGTATTCAACATTTCCGTGTCGCCCTT
ATTCCCTTTTTTGCGGCATTTTGCCTTCCTGTTTTTGCTCACCCAGAAACGCTGGTGAAAGTAAAAGATG
CTGAAGATCAGTTGGGTGCACGAGTGGGTTACATCGAACTGGATCTCAACAGCGGTAAGATCCTTGAGAG
TTTTCGCCCCGAAGAACGTTTTCCAATGATGAGCACTTTTAAAGTTCTGCTATGTGGCGCGGTATTATCC
CGTGTTGACGCCGGGCAAGAGCAACTCGGTCGCCGCATACACTATTCTCAGAATGACTTGGTTGAGTACT
CACCAGTCACAGAAAAGCATCTTACGGATGGCATGACAGTAAGAGAATTATGCAGTGCTGCCATAACCAT
GAGTGATAACACTGCGGCCAACTTACTTCTGACAACGATCGGAGGACCGAAGGAGCTAACCGCTTTTTTG
CACAACATGGGGGATCATGTAACTCGCCTTGATCGTTGGGAACCGGAGCTGAATGAAGCCATACCAAACG
ACGAGCGTGACACCACGATGCCTGCAGCAATGGCAACAACGTTGCGCAAACTATTAACTGGCGAACTACT
TACTCTAGCTTCCCGGCAACAATTAATAGACTGGATGGAGGCGGATAAAGTTGCAGGACCACTTCTGCGC
TCGGCCCTTCCGGCTGGCTGGTTTATTGCTGATAAATCTGGAGCCGGTGAGCGTGGGTCTCGCGGTATCA
TTGCAGCACTGGGGCCAGATGGTAAGCCCTCCCGTATCGTAGTTATCTACACGACGGGGAGTCAGGCAAC
TATGGATGAACGAAATAGACAGATCGCTGAGATAGGTGCCTCACTGATTAAGCATTGGTAACTGTCAGAC
CAAGTTTACTCATATATACTTTAGATTGATTTAAAACTTCATTTTTAATTTAAAAGGATCTAGGTGAAGA
TCCTTTTTGATAATCTCATGACCAAAATCCCTTAACGTGAGTTTTCGTTCCACTGAGCGTCAGACCCCGT
AGAAAAGATCAAAGGATCTTCTTGAGATCCTTTTTTTCTGCGCGTAATCTGCTGCTTGCAAACAAAAAAA
CCACCGCTACCAGCGGTGGTTTGTTTGCCGGATCAAGAGCTACCAACTCTTTTTCCGAAGGTAACTGGCT
TCAGCAGAGCGCAGATACCAAATACTGTTCTTCTAGTGTAGCCGTAGTTAGGCCACCACTTCAAGAACTC
TGTAGCACCGCCTACATACCTCGCTCTGCTAATCCTGTTACCAGTGGCTGCTGCCAGTGGCGATAAGTCG
TGTCTTACCGGGTTGGACTCAAGACGATAGTTACCGGATAAGGCGCAGCGGTCGGGCTGAACGGGGGGTT
CGTGCACACAGCCCAGCTTGGAGCGAACGACCTACACCGAACTGAGATACCTACAGCGTGAGCTATGAGA
AAGCGCCACGCTTCCCGAAGGGAGAAAGGCGGACAGGTATCCGGTAAGCGGCAGGGTCGGAACAGGAGAG
CGCACGAGGGAGCTTCCAGGGGGAAACGCCTGGTATCTTTATAGTCCTGTCGGGTTTCGCCACCTCTGAC
TTGAGCGTCGATTTTTGTGATGCTCGTCAGGGGGGCGGAGCCTATGGAAAAACGCCAGCAACGCGGCCTT
TTTACGGTTCCTGGCCTTTTGCTGGCCTTTTGCTCACATGTTCTTTCCTGCGTTATCCCCTGATTCTGTG
GATAACCGTATTACCGCCTTTGAGTGAGCTGATACCGCTCGCCGCAGCCGAACGACCGAGCGCAGCGAGT
CAGTGAGCGAGGAAGCGGAAGAGCGCCCAATACGCAAACCGCCTCTCCCCGCGCGTTGGCCGATTCATTA
ATGCAGCTGGCACGACAGGTTTCCCGACTGGAAAGCGGGCAGTGAGCGCAACGCAATTAATGTGAGTTAG
CTCACTCATTAGGCACCCCAGGCTTTACACTTTATGCTTCCGGCTCGTATGTTGTGTGGAATTGTGAGCG
GATAACAATTTCACACAGGAAACAGCTATGACCATGATTACGCCAAGCTCTAGCTAGAGGTCGACCAATT
CTCATGTTTGACAGCTTATCATCGCAGATCCGGGCAACGTTGTTGCCATTGCTGCAGGCGCAGAACTGGT
AGGTATGGAAGATCTATACATTGAATCAATATTGGCAATTAGCCATATTAGTCATTGGTTATATAGCATA
AATCAATATTGGCTATTGGCCATTGCATACGTTGTATCTATATCATAATATGTACATTTATATTGGCTCA
TGTCCAATATGACCGCCATGTTGACATTGATTATTGACTAGTTATTAATAGTAATCAATTACGGGGTCAT
TAGTTCATAGCCCATATATGGAGTTCCGCGTTACATAACTTACGGTAAATGGCCCGCCTGGCTGACCGCC
CAACGACCCCCGCCCATTGACGTCAATAATGACGTATGTTCCCATAGTAACGCCAATAGGGACTTTCCAT
TGACGTCAATGGGTGGAGTATTTACGGTAAACTGCCCACTTGGCAGTACATCAAGTGTATCATATGCCAA
GTCCGCCCCCTATTGACGTCAATGACGGTAAATGGCCCGCCTGGCATTATGCCCAGTACATGACCTTACG
GGACTTTCCTACTTGGCAGTACATCTACGTATTAGTCATCGCTATTACCATG
